>Addgene plasmid #236897 | HiBiT-SHOC2 Fusion Vector | addgene full sequence | sequence record 474953 | Addgene NGS Result
TCAATATTGGCCATTAGCCATATTATTCATTGGTTATATAGCATAAATCAATATTGGCTATTGGCCATTG
CATACGTTGTATCTATATCATAATATGTACATTTATATTGGCTCATGTCCAATATGACCGCCATGTTGGC
ATTGATTATTGACTAGTTATTAATAGTAATCAATTACGGGGTCATTAGTTCATAGCCCATATATGGAGTT
CCGCGTTACATAACTTACGGTAAATGGCCCGCCTGGCTGACCGCCCAACGACCCCCGCCCATTGACGTCA
ATAATGACGTATGTTCCCATAGTAACGCCAATAGGGACTTTCCATTGACGTCAATGGGTGGAGTATTTAC
GGTAAACTGCCCACTTGGCAGTACATCAAGTGTATCATATGCCAAGTCCGCCCCCTATTGACGTCAATGA
CGGTAAATGGCCCGCCTGGCATTATGCCCAGTACATGACCTTACGGGACTTTCCTACTTGGCAGTACATC
TACGTATTAGTCATCGCTATTACCATGGTGATGCGGTTTTGGCAGTACACCAATGGGCGTGGATAGCGGT
TTGACTCACGGGGATTTCCAAGTCTCCACCCCATTGACGTCAATGGGAGTTTGTTTTGGCACCAAAATCA
ACGGGACTTTCCAAAATGTCGTAATAACCCCGCCCCGTTGACGCAAATGGGCGGTAGGCGTGTACGGTGG
GAGGTCTATATAAGCAGAGCTGGTTTAGTGAACCGTCAGATCACTAGAAGCTTTATTGCGGTAGTTTATC
ACAGTTAAATTGCTAACGCAGTCAGTGCTTCTGACACAACAGTCTCGAACTTAAGCTGCAGAAGTTGGTC
GTGAGGCACTGGGCAGGTAAGTATCAAGGTTACAAGACAGGTTTAAGGAGACCAATAGAAACTGGGCTTG
TCGAGACAGAGAAGACTCTTGCGTTTCTGATAGGCACCTATTGGTCTTACTGACATCCACTTTGCCTTTC
TCTCCACAGGTGTCCACTCCCAGTTCAATTACAGCTCTTAAGGCTAGAGTATTAATACGACTCACTATAG
GGCTAGCGCTCACCATGGTGAGCGGCTGGCGGCTGTTCAAGAAGATTAGCGGGAGCTCCGGTGGCTCGAG
CGGTGCGATCGCCATGAGTAGTAGTTTAGGAAAAGAAAAAGACTCTAAAGAAAAAGATCCCAAAGTACCA
TCAGCCAAGGAAAGAGAAAAGGAGGCAAAAGCCTCTGGAGGTTTTGGGAAAGAGAGCAAAGAAAAAGAAC
CTAAGACCAAAGGGAAAGATGCCAAAGATGGAAAGAAGGACTCCAGTGCTGCCCAACCAGGGGTGGCATT
TTCAGTTGACAATACGATCAAACGGCCAAACCCAGCACCTGGGACTAGAAAAAAATCCAGCAATGCAGAG
GTGATTAAAGAGCTCAACAAATGCCGGGAAGAGAATTCAATGCGTTTGGACTTATCCAAGAGATCTATAC
ACATATTGCCATCATCAATCAAAGAGTTGACTCAATTAACAGAACTTTATTTATACAGTAACAAATTGCA
GTCCCTCCCAGCAGAGGTGGGATGTTTAGTAAATCTCATGACACTGGCTCTAAGTGAAAATTCACTTACC
AGTTTGCCTGACTCTCTTGATAACTTGAAGAAGCTGCGGATGCTTGATTTACGGCATAATAAACTGAGAG
AAATTCCTTCAGTGGTGTATAGGCTGGATTCTCTCACCACTCTTTACCTTCGCTTTAATCGTATAACTAC
TGTGGAAAAGGACATCAAAAACTTGTCAAAACTCAGCATGCTTAGCATTCGAGAGAACAAAATTAAACAA
CTACCTGCTGAAATTGGTGAATTATGTAACCTCATTACGCTGGATGTAGCTCACAATCAACTTGAACACC
TTCCAAAGGAGATTGGAAACTGTACACAGATAACCAACCTTGACTTGCAGCACAATGAACTGCTAGACCT
CCCAGATACTATAGGAAACCTGTCCAGTTTAAGTCGTCTTGGTCTGAGATATAACAGACTGTCAGCAATA
CCCAGATCATTAGCAAAATGCAGTGCACTTGAAGAATTAAATTTAGAGAACAATAACATTTCTACTTTAC
CAGAGAGTCTTTTATCAAGTCTTGTGAAACTGAATAGTTTGACCTTAGCTAGAAATTGCTTCCAGTTGTA
TCCAGTGGGTGGTCCATCTCAGTTTTCTACCATCTATTCCCTCAACATGGAACACAATCGAATCAACAAA
ATTCCATTTGGAATTTTCTCCAGAGCAAAAGTATTAAGTAAGCTGAATATGAAGGACAATCAGTTAACAT
CACTTCCCTTGGATTTTGGAACTTGGACCAGTATGGTAGAATTGAATTTAGCCACTAATCAGCTCACAAA
GATCCCTGAGGATGTGTCTGGTCTCGTTTCTCTTGAGGTTCTTATCTTATCAAACAATCTTCTAAAGAAG
CTTCCCCATGGTCTTGGAAACCTTAGGAAGTTAAGAGAGTTGGATCTAGAAGAGAACAAATTGGAATCCT
TGCCAAATGAAATTGCATATCTTAAGGATTTACAGAAATTAGTCTTGACAAACAACCAGTTGACCACTCT
TCCCAGAGGCATTGGTCACCTTACTAATCTCACACATCTGGGCCTTGGAGAGAACCTACTTACTCACCTT
CCTGAAGAAATTGGTACACTGGAGAACCTAGAAGAACTGTATTTGAATGACAACCCCAACCTGCATAGCC
TTCCCTTTGAGCTGGCACTCTGCAGCAAGCTTTCAATCATGAGTATTGAGAACTGTCCACTCAGTCACCT
TCCACCTCAGATTGTTGCTGGGGGGCCTTCTTTCATCATTCAGTTCTTAAAGATGCAGGGTCCATATCGT
GCCATGGTTTAAACGAATTCGGGCTCGGTACCCGGGGATCCTCTAGAGTCGACCTGCAGGCATGCAAGCT
GATCCGGCTGCTAACAAAGCCCGAAAGGAAGCTGAGTTGGCTGCTGCCACCGCTGAGCAATAACTAGCAT
AACCCCTTGGGGCGGCCGCTTCGAGCAGACATGATAAGATACATTGATGAGTTTGGACAAACCACAACTA
GAATGCAGTGAAAAAAATGCTTTATTTGTGAAATTTGTGATGCTATTGCTTTATTTGTAACCATTATAAG
CTGCAATAAACAAGTTAACAACAACAATTGCATTCATTTTATGTTTCAGGTTCAGGGGGAGATGTGGGAG
GTTTTTTTAAGCAAGTAAAACCTCTACAAATGTGGTAAAATCGAATTTTAACAAAATATTAACGCTTACA
ATTTCCTGATGCGGTATTTTCTCCTTACGCATCTGTGCGGTATTTCACACCGCATACGCGGATCTGCGCA
GCACCATGGCCTGAAATAACCTCTGAAAGAGGAACTTGGTTAGGTACCTTCTGAGGCGGAAAGAACCAGC
TGTGGAATGTGTGTCAGTTAGGGTGTGGAAAGTCCCCAGGCTCCCCAGCAGGCAGAAGTATGCAAAGCAT
GCATCTCAATTAGTCAGCAACCAGGTGTGGAAAGTCCCCAGGCTCCCCAGCAGGCAGAAGTATGCAAAGC
ATGCATCTCAATTAGTCAGCAACCATAGTCCCGCCCCTAACTCCGCCCATCCCGCCCCTAACTCCGCCCA
GTTCCGCCCATTCTCCGCCCCATGGCTGACTAATTTTTTTTATTTATGCAGAGGCCGAGGCCGCCTCGGC
CTCTGAGCTATTCCAGAAGTAGTGAGGAGGCTTTTTTGGAGGCCTAGGCTTTTGCAAAAAGCTTAATTAA
CTGTTGACAATTAATCATCGGCATAGTATATCGGCATAGTATAATACGACAAGGTGAGGAACTAAACCCA
GGAGGCAGATCATGATTGAACAAGATGGATTGCACGCAGGTTCTCCGGCCGCTTGGGTGGAGAGGCTATT
CGGCTATGACTGGGCACAACAGACAATCGGCTGCTCTGATGCCGCCGTGTTCCGGCTGTCAGCGCAGGGG
CGCCCGGTTCTTTTTGTCAAGACCGACCTGTCCGGTGCCCTGAATGAACTGCAGGACGAGGCAGCGCGGC
TATCGTGGCTGGCCACGACGGGCGTTCCTTGCGCAGCTGTGCTCGACGTTGTCACTGAAGCGGGAAGGGA
CTGGCTGCTATTGGGCGAAGTGCCGGGGCAGGATCTCCTGTCATCTCACCTTGCTCCTGCCGAGAAAGTA
TCCATCATGGCTGATGCAATGCGGCGGCTGCATACGCTTGATCCGGCTACCTGCCCATTCGACCACCAAG
CGAAACATCGCATCGAGCGAGCACGTACTCGGATGGAAGCCGGTCTTGTCGATCAGGATGATCTGGACGA
AGAGCATCAGGGGCTCGCGCCAGCCGAACTGTTCGCCAGGCTCAAGGCGCGCATGCCCGACGGCGAGGAT
CTCGTCGTGACCCATGGCGATGCCTGCTTGCCGAATATCATGGTGGAAAATGGCCGCTTTTCTGGATTCA
TCGACTGTGGCCGGCTGGGTGTGGCGGACCGCTATCAGGACATAGCGTTGGCTACCCGTGATATTGCTGA
AGAGCTTGGCGGCGAATGGGCTGACCGGTTCCTCGTGCTTTACGGTATCGCCGCTCCCGATTCGCAGCGC
ATCGCCTTCTATCGCCTTCTTGACGAGTTCTTCTGAGCGGGACTCTGGGGTTCGAAATGACCGACCAAGC
GACGCCCAACCTGCCATCACGATGGCCGCAATAAAATATCTTTATTTTCATTACATCTGTGTGTTGGTTT
TTTGTGTGAATCGATAGCGATAAGGATCCTCTTTGCGCTTGCGTTTTCCCTTGTCCAGATAGCCCAGTAG
CTGACATTCATCCGGGGTCAGCACCGTTTCTGCGGACTGGCTTTCTACCCGGTATCAGCTCACTCAAAGG
CGGTAATACGGTTATCCACAGAATCAGGGGATAACGCAGGAAAGAACATGTGAGCAAAAGGCCAGCAAAA
GGCCAGGAACCGTAAAAAGGCCGCGTTGCTGGCGTTTTTCCATAGGCTCCGCCCCCCTGACGAGCATCAC
AAAAATCGACGCTCAAGTCAGAGGTGGCGAAACCCGACAGGACTATAAAGATACCAGGCGTTTCCCCCTG
GAAGCTCCCTCGTGCGCTCTCCTGTTCCGACCCTGCCGCTTACCGGATACCTGTCCGCCTTTCTCCCTTC
GGGAAGCGTGGCGCTTTCTCATAGCTCACGCTGTAGGTATCTCAGTTCGGTGTAGGTCGTTCGCTCCAAG
CTGGGCTGTGTGCACGAACCCCCCGTTCAGCCCGACCGCTGCGCCTTATCCGGTAACTATCGTCTTGAGT
CCAACCCGGTAAGACACGACTTATCGCCACTGGCAGCAGCCACTGGTAACAGGATTAGCAGAGCGAGGTA
TGTAGGCGGTGCTACAGAGTTCTTGAAGTGGTGGCCTAACTACGGCTACACTAGAAGGACAGTATTTGGT
ATCTGCGCTCTGCTGAAGCCAGTTACCTTCGGAAAAAGAGTTGGTAGCTCTTGATCCGGCAAACAAACCA
CCGCTGGTAGCGGTGGTTTTTTTGTTTGCAAGCAGCAGATTACGCGCAGAAAAAAAGGATTTCAAGAAGA
TCCTTTGATCTTTTCTACGGGGTCTGACGCTCAGTGGAACGAAAACTCACGTTAAGGGATTTTGGTCATG
AGATTATCAAAAAGGATCTTCACCTAGATCCTTTTATAGTCCGGAAATACAGGAACGCACGCTGGATGGC
CCTTCGCTGGGATGGTGAAACCATGAAAAATGGCAGCTTCAGTGGATTAAGTGGGGGTAATGTGGCCTGT
ACCCTCTGGTTGCATAGGTATTCATACGGTTAAAATTTATCAGGCGCGATTGCGGCAGTTTTTCGGGTGG
TTTGTTGCCATTTTTACCTGTCTGCTGCCGTGATCGCGCTGAACGCGTTTTAGCGGTGCGTACAATTAAG
GGATTATGGTAAATCCACTTACTGTCTGCCCTCGTAGCCATCGAGATAAACCGCAGTACTCCGGCCACGA
TGCGTCCGGCGTAGAGGATCGAGATCT
Features (pLannotate 1.2.2; 19 found; start..end, strand, type, name):
    140..517     +  enhancer       CMV enhancer: human cytomegalovirus immediate early enhancer
    519..718     +  promoter       CMV promoter: human cytomegalovirus (CMV) immediate early promoter
    857..989     +  intron         chimeric intron: chimera between introns from human β-globin and immunoglobulin heavy chain genes
   1033..1051    +  promoter       T7 promoter: promoter for bacteriophage T7 RNA polymerase
   1134..2879    +  CDS            SHOC2: SHOC2_HUMAN - Also known as KIAA0862. Experimental evidence at protein level: Swiss-Prot protein existence level 1. Regulatory subunit of protein phosphatase 1 (PP1c) that acts as a M-Ras/MRAS effector and participates in MAPK pathway activation. Upon M-Ras/MRAS activation, targets PP1c to specifically dephosphorylate the 'Ser-259' inhibitory site of RAF1 kinase and stimulate RAF1 activity at specialized signaling complexes. From Homo sapiens (Human).
   2885..2940    +  misc_feature   MCS: pUC18/19 multiple cloning site
   2947..2996    +  CDS            SET1 (fragment): solubility-enhancement tag derived from T7 phage gene 10B
   3004..3023    +  terminator     T7 terminator (fragment): transcription terminator for bacteriophage T7 RNA polymerase
   3045..3166    -  polyA_signal   SV40 poly(A) signal: SV40 polyadenylation signal
   3189..3257    -  CDS            large T antigen (fragment): large T antigen from SV40 (simian virus 40)
   3262..3294    +  rep_origin     M13 ori (fragment): M13 bacteriophage origin of replication; arrow indicates direction of (+) strand synthesis
   3295..3346    -  misc_feature   bom (fragment): basis of mobility region from pBR322
   3411..3768    +  promoter       SV40 promoter: SV40 enhancer and early promoter
   3783..3830    +  promoter       EM7 promoter: synthetic bacterial promoter&nbsp
   3862..4653    +  CDS            neo: KKA2_KLEPN - Also known as kan, nptII. Experimental evidence at protein level: Swiss-Prot protein existence level 1. Resistance to kanamycin, neomycin, paromomycin, ribostamycin, butirosin and gentamicin B. From Klebsiella pneumoniae.
   4720..4768    +  polyA_signal   poly(A) signal: synthetic polyadenylation signal
   4789..4878    -  CDS            tnpA (fragment): TN5P_ECOLX - Also known as tnp. Experimental evidence at protein level: Swiss-Prot protein existence level 1. Mediates transposition of transposon Tn5 by a 'cut and paste' mechanism. First, the monomeric transposase binds the 19 bp inverted DNA repeats flanking the transposon. Then, dimerization of the DNA- bound transposase creates a synaptic DNA complex. After nicking of the first DNA strand, excision of the transposon proceeds through a series of intermediates. The transposase then mediates the insertion of the transposon at a new site by strand transfer. The activity of the wild- type tran
   5007..5595    -  rep_origin     ori: high-copy-number ColE1/pMB1/pBR322/pUC origin of replication
   5711..5994    +  misc_feature   cer region: ColE1-derived recombination site that helps to maintain plasmids as monomers
