[The description below was written by a language model from this plasmid's Addgene catalogue record and pLannotate feature annotations shown in this document.]
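Description:
HiBiT-SHOC2 Fusion Vector is a mammalian expression plasmid of about 6 kb, built on the pBiT3.1-N [CMV/HiBiT/Blast] backbone, that produces human SHOC2 carrying an N-terminal HiBiT tag. Transcription is driven by the human cytomegalovirus immediate-early enhancer and promoter, followed by a chimeric β-globin/immunoglobulin intron that generally improves transcript processing and expression. A T7 promoter sits just upstream of the coding region and could support in vitro transcription. The wild-type SHOC2 open reading frame is followed by a short multiple cloning site remnant and an SV40 polyadenylation signal. The HiBiT peptide itself is not called out in the automated feature table, but the catalogue states it is supplied by the backbone at the N terminus, which fits the short unannotated stretch between the T7 promoter and the SHOC2 coding sequence.

The plasmid replicates in E. coli at high copy from a ColE1/pUC-type origin, with a cer site that helps keep it monomeric, and is selected with kanamycin. The annotated marker cassette is a neo (nptII) gene under tandem SV40 early and EM7 promoters with a synthetic poly(A) signal, an arrangement that would give kanamycin resistance in bacteria and could support G418 selection in mammalian cells. The catalogue lists blasticidin as the mammalian selectable marker, but no blasticidin resistance gene appears in the feature table, so this discrepancy is unresolved by the record.

SHOC2 is a regulatory subunit of protein phosphatase 1 that acts with M-Ras to dephosphorylate an inhibitory site on RAF1 and promote MAPK signalling. HiBiT is a small peptide that complements LgBiT to reconstitute luminescent NanoLuc activity, so the construct suits luminescence-based detection and quantification of SHOC2 protein levels in mammalian cells.
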