Addgene plasmid #236897: HiBiT-SHOC2 Fusion Vector
Purpose: Express HiBiT-SHOC2 (N-terminal) in Mammalian Cells under a CMV promoter
Depositing lab: Promega Corporation.
Backbone
  Vector backbone: pBiT3.1-N [CMV/HiBiT/Blast] Vector
  Vector type: Mammalian Expression
  Selectable markers: Blasticidin
Growth in bacteria
  Bacterial resistance: Kanamycin, 50 μg/mL
  Growth temperature: 37°C
  Growth strain: DH5alpha
  Copy number: High Copy
Gene/Insert
  Gene/Insert name: SHOC2
  Species: H. sapiens (human)
  Mutation: None
  Entrez Gene: SHOC2 (a.k.a. NSLH1, SIAA0862, SOC2, SUR8)
  Promoter: CMV
  Tag / fusion protein: HiBiT (N terminal on backbone)
  Cloning method: Other
Terms and licenses: Academic/Nonprofit Terms; Industry Terms
How to cite: HiBiT-SHOC2 Fusion Vector was a gift from Promega Corporation (Addgene plasmid # 236897 ; http://n2t.net/addgene:236897 ; RRID:Addgene_236897)
